>Addgene plasmid #183754 | AAVS1-Bxb1-LP-TC | addgene full sequence | sequence record 364130 | Addgene NGS Result
CTAAAGGGACTAGTCCTGCAGGTTTAAACGAATTCGCCCTTTGCTTTCTCTGACCAGCATTCTCTCCCCT
GGGCCTGTGCCGCTTTCTGTCTGCAGCTTGTGGCCTGGGTCACCTCTACGGCTGGCCCAGATCCTTCCCT
GCCGCCTCCTTCAGGTTCCGTCTTCCTCCACTCCCTCTTCCCCTTGCTCTCTGCTGTGTTGCTGCCCAAG
GATGCTCTTTCCGGAGCACTTCCTTCTCGGCGCTGCACCACGTGATGTCCTCTGAGCGGATCCTCCCCGT
GTCTGGGTCCTCTCCGGGCATCTCTCCTCCCTCACCCAACCCCATGCCGTCTTCACTCGCTGGGTTCCCT
TTTCCTTCTCCTTCTGGGGCCTGTGCCATCTCTCGTTTCTTAGGATGGCCTTCTCCGACGGATGTCTCCC
TTGCGTCCCGCCTCCCCTTCTTGTAGGCCTGCATCATCACCGTTTTTCTGGACAACCCCAAAGTACCCCG
TCTCCCTGGCTTTAGCCACCTCTCCATCCTCTTGCTTTCTTTGCCTGGACACCCCGTTCTCCTGTGGATT
CGGGTCACCTCTCACTCCTTTCATTTGGGCAGCTCCCCTACCCCCCTTACCTCTCTAGTCTGTGCTAGCT
CTTCCAGCCCCCTGTCATGGCATCTTCCAGGGGTCCGAGAGCTCAGCTAGTCTTCTTCCTCCAACCCGGG
CCCCTATGTCCACTTCAGGACAGCATGTTTGCTGCCTCCAGGGATCCTGTGTCCCCGAGCTGGGACCACC
TTATATTCCCAGGGCCGGTTAATGTGGCTCTGGTTCTGGGTACTTTTATCTGTCCCCTCCACCCCACAGT
GGGGCAAGTCACGACGTTGTAAAACGACGGCCAGTCGCTAGCGAGCTCGGCGCGCCATAACTTCGTATAG
CATACATTATACGAAGTTAGAATTCGCCTTCTGCAGGAGCGTACAGAACCCAGGGCCCTGGCACCCGTGC
TACCGGGTAGGGGAGGCGCTTTTCCCAAGGCAGTCTGGAGCATGCGCTTTAGCAGCCCCGCTGGGCACTT
GGCGCTACACAAGTGGCCTCTGGCCTCGCACACATTCCACATCCACCGGTAGGCGCCAACCGGCTCCGTT
CTTTGGTGGCCCCTTCGCGCCACCTTCCACTCCTCCCCTAGTCAGGAAGTTCCCCCCCGCCCCGCAGCTC
GCGTCGTGCAGGACGTGACAAATGGAAGTAGCACGTCTCACTAGTCTCGTGCAGATGGACAGCACCGCTG
AGCAATGGAAGCGGGTAGGCCTTTGGGGCAGCGGCCAATAGCAGCTTTGCTCCTTCGCTTTCTGGGCTCA
GAGGCTGGGAAGGGGTGGGTCCGGGGGCGGGCTCAGGGGCGGGCTCAGGGGCGGGGCGGGCGCCCGAAGG
TCCTCCGGAGGCCCGGCATTCTGCACGCTTCAAAAGCGCACGTCTGCCGCGCTGTTCTCCTCTTCCTCAT
CTCCGGGCCTTTCGACCTGCAGGCCACCATGGTGAGCAAGGGCGAGGAGCTGTTCACCGGGGTGGTGCCC
ATCCTGGTCGAGCTGGACGGCGACGTAAACGGCCACAAGTTCAGCGTGTCCGGCGAGGGCGAGGGCGATG
CCACCTACGGCAAGCTGACCCTGAAGTTCATCTGCACCACCGGCAAGCTGCCCGTGCCCTGGCCCACCCT
CGTGACCACCCTGACCTACGGCGTGCAGTGCTTCAGCCGCTACCCCGACCACATGAAGCAGCACGACTTC
TTCAAGTCCGCCATGCCCGAAGGCTACGTCCAGGAGCGCACCATCTTCTTCAAGGACGACGGCAACTACA
AGACCCGCGCCGAGGTGAAGTTCGAGGGCGACACCCTGGTGAACCGCATCGAGCTGAAGGGCATCGACTT
CAAGGAGGACGGCAACATCCTGGGGCACAAGCTGGAGTACAACTACAACAGCCACAACGTCTATATCATG
GCCGACAAGCAGAAGAACGGCATCAAGGTGAACTTCAAGATCCGCCACAACATCGAGGACGGCAGCGTGC
AGCTCGCCGACCACTACCAGCAGAACACCCCCATCGGCGACGGCCCCGTGCTGCTGCCCGACAACCACTA
CCTGAGCACCCAGTCCGCCCTGAGCAAAGACCCCAACGAGAAGCGCGATCACATGGTCCTGCTGGAGTTC
GTGACCGCCGCCGGGATCACTCTCGGCATGGACGAGCTGTACAAGTAACTGCAGCGCGGGGATCTCATGC
TGGAGTTCTTCGCCCACCCCAACTTGTTTATTGCAGCTTATAATGGTTACAAATAAAGCAATAGCATCAC
AAATTTCACAAATAAAGCATTTTTTTCACTGCATTCTAGTTGTGGTTTGTCCAAACTCATCAATGTATCT
TATCATGTCTAGATATACGTGGTTTGTCTGGTCAACCACCGCGGTCTCAGTGGTGTACGGTACAAACCCA
TATGCCAAGCCTTTGTCTCAAGAAGAATCCACCCTCATTGAAAGAGCAACGGCTACAATCAACAGCATCC
CCATCTCTGAAGACTACAGCGTCGCCAGCGCAGCTCTCTCTAGCGACGGCCGCATCTTCACTGGTGTCAA
TGTATATCATTTTACTGGGGGACCTTGTGCAGAACTCGTGGTGCTGGGCACTGCTGCTGCTGCGGCAGCT
GGCAACCTGACTTGTATCGTCGCGATCGGAAATGAGAACAGGGGCATCTTGAGCCCCTGCGGACGGTGTC
GACAGGTGCTTCTCGATCTGCATCCTGGGATCAAAGCGATAGTGAAGGACAGTGATGGACAGCCGACGGC
AGTTGGGATTCGTGAATTGCTGCCCTCTGGTTATGTGTGGGAGGGCTAAATTACCCTGTTATCCCTACCT
CGACTGTGCCTTCTACTCAGCCTCGACTGTGCCTTCTAGTTGCCAGCCATCTGTTGTTTGCCCCTCCCCC
GTGCCTTCCTTGACCCTGGAAGGTGCCACTCCCACTGTCCTTTCCTAATAAAATGAGGAAATTGCATCGC
ATTGTCTGAGTAGGTGTCATTCTATTCTGGGGGGTGGGGTGGGGCAGGACAGCAAGGGGGAGGATTGGGA
AGACAATAGCAGGCATGCTGGGGATGCGGTGGGCTCTATGGCTTCTGAGGCATAACTTCGTATAGGAGAC
TTTATACGAAGTTAATGGATCCCCTATAGTGAGTCGTATTACATGGTCATTACTAGGGACAGGATTGGTG
ACAGAAAAGCCCCATCCTTAGGCCTCCTCCTTCCTAGTCTCCTGATATTGGGTCTAACCCCCACCTCCTG
TTAGGCAGATTCCTTATCTGGTGACACACCCCCATTTCCTGGAGCCATCTCTCTCCTTGCCAGAACCTCT
AAGGTTTGCTTACGATGGAGCCAGAGAGGATCCTGGGAGGGAGAGCTTGGCAGGGGGTGGGAGGGAAGGG
GGGGATGCGTGACCTGCCCGGTTCTCAGTGGCCACCCTGCGCTACCCTCTCCCAGAACCTGAGCTGCTCT
GACGCGGCTGTCTGGTGCGTTTCACTGATCCTGGTGCTGCAGCTTCCTTACACTTCCCAAGAGGAGAAGC
AGTTTGGAAAAACAAAATCAGAATAAGTTGGTCCTGAGTTCTAACTTTGGCTCTTCACCTTTCTAGTCCC
CAATTTATATTGTTCCTCCGTGCGTCAGTTTTACCTGTGAGATAAGGCCAGTAGCCAGCCCCGTCCTGGC
AGGGCTGTGGTGAGGAGGGGGGTGTCCGTGTGGAAAACTCCCTTTGTGAGAATGGTGCGTCCTAGGTGTT
CACCAGGTCGTGGCCGCCTCTACTCCCTTTCTCTTTCTCCATCCTTCTTTCCTTAAAGAGTCCCCAGTGC
TATCTGGGACATATTCCTCCGCCCAGAGCAGGGTCCCGCTTCCCTAAGGCCCTGCTCTGGGCTTCTGGGT
TTGAGTCCTTGGCAAGCCCAGGAGAGGCGCTCAGGCTTCCCTGTCCCCCTTCCTCGTCCACCATCTCATG
CCCCTGGCTCTCCTGCCCCTTCCCTACAGGGGTTCCTGGCTCTGCTCTAAGGGCGAATTCGCGGCCGCTA
AATTCAATTCGCCCTATAGTGAGTCGTATTACAATTCACTGGCCGTCGTTTTACAACGTCGTGACTGGGA
AAACCCTGGCGTTACCCAACTTAATCGCCTTGCAGCACATCCCCCTTTCGCCAGCTGGCGTAATAGCGAA
GAGGCCCGCACCGATCGCCCTTCCCAACAGTTGCGCAGCCTATACGTACGGCAGTTTAAGGTTTACACCT
ATAAAAGAGAGAGCCGTTATCGTCTGTTTGTGGATGTACAGAGTGATATTATTGACACGCCGGGGCGACG
GATGGTGATCCCCCTGGCCAGTGCACGTCTGCTGTCAGATAAAGTCTCCCGTGAACTTTACCCGGTGGTG
CATATCGGGGATGAAAGCTGGCGCATGATGACCACCGATATGGCCAGTGTGCCGGTCTCCGTTATCGGGG
AAGAAGTGGCTGATCTCAGCCACCGCGAAAATGACATCAAAAACGCCATTAACCTGATGTTCTGGGGAAT
ATAAATGTCAGGCATGAGATTATCAAAAAGGATCTTCACCTAGATCCTTTTCACGTAGAAAGCCAGTCCG
CAGAAACGGTGCTGACCCCGGATGAATGTCAGCTACTGGGCTATCTGGACAAGGGAAAACGCAAGCGCAA
AGAGAAAGCAGGTAGCTTGCAGTGGGCTTACATGGCGATAGCTAGACTGGGCGGTTTTATGGACAGCAAG
CGAACCGGAATTGCCAGCTGGGGCGCCCTCTGGTAAGGTTGGGAAGCCCTGCAAAGTAAACTGGATGGCT
TTCTTGCCGCCAAGGATCTGATGGCGCAGGGGATCAAGCTCTGATCAAGAGACAGGATGAGGATCGTTTC
GCATGATTGAACAAGATGGATTGCACGCAGGTTCTCCGGCCGCTTGGGTGGAGAGGCTATTCGGCTATGA
CTGGGCACAACAGACAATCGGCTGCTCTGATGCCGCCGTGTTCCGGCTGTCAGCGCAGGGGCGCCCGGTT
CTTTTTGTCAAGACCGACCTGTCCGGTGCCCTGAATGAACTGCAAGACGAGGCAGCGCGGCTATCGTGGC
TGGCCACGACGGGCGTTCCTTGCGCAGCTGTGCTCGACGTTGTCACTGAAGCGGGAAGGGACTGGCTGCT
ATTGGGCGAAGTGCCGGGGCAGGATCTCCTGTCATCTCACCTTGCTCCTGCCGAGAAAGTATCCATCATG
GCTGATGCAATGCGGCGGCTGCATACGCTTGATCCGGCTACCTGCCCATTCGACCACCAAGCGAAACATC
GCATCGAGCGAGCACGTACTCGGATGGAAGCCGGTCTTGTCGATCAGGATGATCTGGACGAAGAGCATCA
GGGGCTCGCGCCAGCCGAACTGTTCGCCAGGCTCAAGGCGAGCATGCCCGACGGCGAGGATCTCGTCGTG
ACCCATGCATGGCGATGCCTGCTTGCCGAATATCATGGTGGAAAATGGCCGCTTTTCTGGATTCATCGAC
TGTGGCCGGCTGGGTGTGGCGGACCGCTATCAGGACATAGCGTTGGCTACCCGTGATATTGCTGAAGAGC
TTGGCGGCGAATGGGCTGACCGCTTCCTCGTGCTTTACGGTATCGCCGCTCCCGATTCGCAGCGCATCGC
CTTCTATCGCCTTCTTGACGAGTTCTTCTGAATTATTAACGCTTACAATTTCCTGATGCGGTATTTTCTC
CTTACGCATCTGTGCGGTATTTCACACCGCATCAGGTGGCACTTTTCGGGGAAATGTGCGCGGAACCCCT
ATTTGTTTATTTTTCTAAATACATTCAAATATGTATCCGCTCATGAGATTATCAAAAAGGATCTTCACCT
AGATCCTTTTAAATTAAAAATGAAGTTTTAAATCAATCTAAAGTATATATGAGTAAACTTGGTCTGACAG
TTACCAATGCTTAATCAGTGAGGCACCTATCTCAGCGATCTGTCTATTTCGTTCATCCATAGTTGCCTGA
CTCCCCGTCGTGTAGATAACTACGATACGGGAGGGCTTACCATCTGGCCCCAGTGCTGCAATGATACCGC
GAGACCCACGCTCACCGGCTCCAGATTTATCAGCAATAAACCAGCCAGCCGGAAGGGCCGAGCGCAGAAG
TGGTCCTGCAACTTTATCCGCCTCCATCCAGTCTATTAATTGTTGCCGGGAAGCTAGAGTAAGTAGTTCG
CCAGTTAATAGTTTGCGCAACGTTGTTGCCATTGCTACAGGCATCGTGGTGTCACGCTCGTCGTTTGGTA
TGGCTTCATTCAGCTCCGGTTCCCAACGATCAAGGCGAGTTACATGATCCCCCATGTTGTGCAAAAAAGC
GGTTAGCTCCTTCGGTCCTCCGATCGTTGTCAGAAGTAAGTTGGCCGCAGTGTTATCACTCATGGTTATG
GCAGCACTGCATAATTCTCTTACTGTCATGCCATCCGTAAGATGCTTTTCTGTGACTGGTGAATACTCAA
CCAAGTCATTCTGAGAATAGTGTATGCGGCGACCGAGTTGCTCTTGCCCGGCGTCAATACGGGATAATAC
CGCGCCACATAGCAGAACTTTAAAAGTGCTCATCATTGGAAAACGTTCTTCGGGGCGAAAACTCTCAAGG
ATCTTACCGCTGTTGAGATCCAGTTCGATGTAACCCACTCGTGCACCCAACTGATCTTCAGCATCTTTTA
CTTTCACCAGCGTTTCTGGGTGAGCAAAAACAGGAAGGCAAAATGCCGCAAAAAAGGGAATAAGGGCGAC
ACGGAAATGTTGAATACTCATACTCTTCCTTTTTCAATATTATTGAAGCATTTATCAGGGTTATTGTCTC
ATGACCAAAATCCCTTAACGTGAGTTTTCGTTCCACTGAGCGTCAGACCCCGTAGAAAAGATCAAAGGAT
CTTCTTGAGATCCTTTTTTTCTGCGCGTAATCTGCTGCTTGCAAACAAAAAAACCACCGCTACCAGCGGT
GGTTTGTTTGCCGGATCAAGAGCTACCAACTCTTTTTCCGAAGGTAACTGGCTTCAGCAGAGCGCAGATA
CCAAATACTGTTCTTCTAGTGTAGCCGTAGTTAGGCCACCACTTCAAGAACTCTGTAGCACCGCCTACAT
ACCTCGCTCTGCTAATCCTGTTACCAGTGGCTGCTGCCAGTGGCGATAAGTCGTGTCTTACCGGGTTGGA
CTCAAGACGATAGTTACCGGATAAGGCGCAGCGGTCGGGCTGAACGGGGGGTTCGTGCACACAGCCCAGC
TTGGAGCGAACGACCTACACCGAACTGAGATACCTACAGCGTGAGCTATGAGAAAGCGCCACGCTTCCCG
AAGGGAGAAAGGCGGACAGGTATCCGGTAAGCGGCAGGGTCGGAACAGGAGAGCGCACGAGGGAGCTTCC
AGGGGGAAACGCCTGGTATCTTTATAGTCCTGTCGGGTTTCGCCACCTCTGACTTGAGCGTCGATTTTTG
TGATGCTCGTCAGGGGGGCGGAGCCTATGGAAAAACGCCAGCAACGCGGCCTTTTTACGGTTCCTGGCCT
TTTGCTGGCCTTTTGCTCACATGTTCTTTCCTGCGTTATCCCCTGATTCTGTGGATAACCGTATTACCGC
CTTTGAGTGAGCTGATACCGCTCGCCGCAGCCGAACGACCGAGCGCAGCGAGTCAGTGAGCGAGGAAGCG
GAAGAGCGCCCAATACGCAAACCGCCTCTCCCCGCGCGTTGGCCGATTCATTAATGCAGCTGGCACGACA
GGTTTCCCGACTGGAAAGCGGGCAGTGAGCGCAACGCAATTAATGTGAGTTAGCTCACTCATTAGGCACC
CCAGGCTTTACACTTTATGCTTCCGGCTCGTATGTTGTGTGGAATTGTGAGCGGATAACAATTTCACACA
GGAAACAGCTATGACCATGATTACGCCAAGCTCAGAATTAACCCTCA
Features (pLannotate 1.2.2; 26 found; start..end, strand, type, name):
     42..845     +  misc_feature   HA-L: left homology arm from the adeno-associated virus integration site (AAVS1) within intron 1 of the human PPP1R12C gene
    847..875     -  CDS            lacZα (fragment): LacZα fragment of β-galactosidase; lacZ fragment
    897..929     +  protein_bind   loxP: Cre-mediated recombination occurs in the 8-bp core sequence (GCATACAT). Cre recombinase
    985..1484    +  promoter       PGK promoter: mouse phosphoglycerate kinase 1 promoter
   1499..2218    +  CDS            EGFP: the original enhanced GFP (Yang et al., 1996) mammalian codon-optimized
   2261..2382    +  polyA_signal   SV40 poly(A) signal: SV40 polyadenylation signal
   2454..2849    +  CDS            BSD: blasticidin S deaminase; Aspergillus terreus BSD; confers resistance to blasticidin
   2897..3121    +  polyA_signal   bGH poly(A) signal: bovine growth hormone polyadenylation signal
   3132..3164    +  protein_bind   lox2272: Cre-mediated recombination occurs in the 8-bp core sequence (GGATACTT). lox2272 sites are compatible with each other, but incompatible with loxP or loxN sites (Lee and Saito, 1988). Cre recombinase
   3173..3191    -  promoter       T7 promoter: promoter for bacteriophage T7 RNA polymerase
   3202..4038    +  misc_feature   HA-R: right homology arm from the adeno-associated virus integration site (AAVS1) within intron 1 of the human PPP1R12C gene
   4073..4091    -  promoter       T7 promoter: promoter for bacteriophage T7 RNA polymerase
   4094..4241    +  CDS            lacZα (fragment): LacZα fragment of β-galactosidase; lacZ fragment
   4251..4554    +  CDS            ccdB (fragment): CcdB, a bacterial toxin that poisons DNA gyrase; ccdB; Plasmids containing the ccdB gene cannot be propagated in standard E. coli strains.
   4602..4871    +  CDS            tnpA (fragment): TN5P_ECOLX - Also known as tnp. Experimental evidence at protein level: Swiss-Prot protein existence level 1. Mediates transposition of transposon Tn5 by a 'cut and paste' mechanism. First, the monomeric transposase binds the 19 bp inverted DNA repeats flanking the transposon. Then, dimerization of the DNA- bound transposase creates a synaptic DNA complex. After nicking of the first DNA strand, excision of the transposon proceeds through a series of intermediates. The transposase then mediates the insertion of the transposon at a new site by strand transfer. The activity of the wild- type tran
   4903..5701    +  CDS            NeoR/KanR (fragment): aminoglycoside phosphotransferase from Tn5; aph(3')-II (or nptII); confers resistance to neomycin, kanamycin, and G418 (Geneticin®)
   5722..5772    -  misc_feature   bom (fragment): basis of mobility region from pBR322
   5799..5858    +  promoter       AmpR promoter (fragment): bla
   5951..6811    -  CDS            AmpR: β-lactamase; bla; confers resistance to ampicillin, carbenicillin, and related antibiotics
   6812..6864    -  promoter       AmpR promoter (fragment): bla
   6935..7523    +  rep_origin     ori: high-copy-number ColE1/pMB1/pBR322/pUC origin of replication
   7706..7798    +  CDS            lacI (fragment): lac repressor; lacI; The lac repressor binds to the lac operator to inhibit transcription in E. coli. This inhibition can be relieved by adding lactose or isopropyl-β-D-thiogalactopyranoside (IPTG).
   7811..7832    +  protein_bind   CAP binding site: CAP binding activates transcription in the presence of cAMP. E. coli catabolite activator protein
   7847..7877    +  promoter       lac promoter: promoter for the E. coli lac operon
   7885..7901    +  protein_bind   lac operator: The lac repressor binds to the lac operator to inhibit transcription in E. coli. This inhibition can be relieved by adding lactose or isopropyl-β-D-thiogalactopyranoside (IPTG). lac repressor encoded by lacI
   7946..7       +  promoter       T3 promoter (across the origin): promoter for bacteriophage T3 RNA polymerase
