[The description below was written by a language model from this plasmid's Addgene catalogue record and pLannotate feature annotations shown in this document.]
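Description:
AAVS1-Bxb1-LP-TC is a roughly 8 kb gene-targeting donor plasmid built on a pBR322/pUC-type backbone. It is designed to place a Bxb1 integrase landing pad into the AAVS1 safe-harbour locus, which lies in intron 1 of the human PPP1R12C gene. It is maintained at high copy in E. coli through a ColE1/pUC origin and selected with ampicillin via an intact β-lactamase gene. The backbone also carries cloning-vector remnants, including lac promoter/operator and lacZα pieces, T3 and T7 promoters, and fragments annotated as ccdB, Tn5 transposase and NeoR/KanR. These are annotated only as fragments and are not described as functional.

The payload sits between left and right AAVS1 homology arms of about 800 bp each, which direct homology-directed insertion into the genome. Within the arms, a loxP site is followed by a mouse PGK promoter driving EGFP with an SV40 polyadenylation signal. Next comes a blasticidin S deaminase coding sequence with a bGH poly(A) signal, and then a second, heterospecific lox site. The catalogue names this site lox257, whereas the automated annotation calls it lox2272. The insert name places a Bxb1 attP site between EGFP and Bsd, but the feature table does not annotate it. No promoter is annotated directly upstream of Bsd, and the record does not explain how the marker is expressed.

EGFP marks cells carrying the landing pad. The attP site serves as the docking point for Bxb1-mediated integration of attB-bearing donor DNA. The mismatched lox pair should allow Cre-mediated removal or exchange of flanked sequences. The associated publication title ties the construct to a platform for targeting large DNA payloads in human pluripotent stem cells.
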