Addgene plasmid #183754: AAVS1-Bxb1-LP-TC
Purpose: AAVS1 targeting construct with the Bxb1 landing pad cassette.
Depositing lab: Richard Davis. Depositing organization: Leiden University Medical Center. Publication: STRAIGHT-IN enables high-throughput targeting of large DNA payloads in human pluripotent stem cells. Blanch-Asensio A, Grandela C, Brandao KO, de Korte T, Mei H, Ariyurek Y, Yiangou L, Mol MPH, van Meer BJ, Kloet SL, Mummery CL, Davis RP. Cell Rep Methods. 2022 Sep 22;2(10):100300. doi: 10.1016/j.crmeth.2022.100300. eCollection 2022 Oct 24. PubMed 36313798.
Backbone
  Vector backbone: pBR322/pUC
  Backbone size w/o insert (bp): 4000
  Total vector size (bp): 8000
  Vector type: Mammalian Expression, Cre/Lox, Synthetic Biology
  Selectable markers: Blasticidin
Growth in bacteria
  Bacterial resistance: Ampicillin, 100 μg/mL
  Growth temperature: 37°C
  Growth strain: DH5alpha
  Copy number: High Copy
Gene/Insert
  Gene/Insert name: loxP-eGFP-attP-Bsd-lox257
  Species: Synthetic
  Insert size (bp): 2270
Terms and licenses: Academic/Nonprofit Terms; Industry Terms: Not Available to Industry
How to cite: AAVS1-Bxb1-LP-TC was a gift from Richard Davis (Addgene plasmid # 183754 ; http://n2t.net/addgene:183754 ; RRID:Addgene_183754)
